Addgene plasmid #174917: pMSR:MSMEG_0791:Dendra
Purpose: C-term fluorescent fusion
Depositing lab: Keith Derbyshire & Joseph Wade. Depositing organization: Wadsworth Center, New York State Department of Health. Publication: A Mycobacterial Systems Resource for the Research Community. Judd JA, Canestrari J, Clark R, Joseph A, Lapierre P, Lasek-Nesselquist E, Mir M, Palumbo M, Smith C, Stone M, Upadhyay A, Wirth SE, Dedrick RM, Meier CG, Russell DA, Dills A, Dove E, Kester J, Wolf ID, Zhu J, Rubin ER, Fortune S, Hatfull GF, Gray TA, Wade JT, Derbyshire KM. mBio. 2021 Mar 2;12(2). pii: mBio.02401-20. doi: 10.1128/mBio.02401-20. PubMed 33653882.
Backbone
  Vector backbone: pMSR:Dendra
  Vector type: Bacterial Expression ; Integrating Mycobacterial Expression Vector attL5. T7 expression in E. coli
Growth in bacteria
  Bacterial resistance: Apramycin, 25 μg/mL
  Growth temperature: 37°C
  Growth strain: DH5alpha
  Copy number: High Copy
Gene/Insert
  Gene/Insert name: MSMEG_0791
  Species: M. smegmatis
  Promoter: pmycTetO
  Tag / fusion protein: Gly-Ala Linker/Dendra2/1x Flag Tag (C terminal on insert)
  Cloning method: Ligation Independent Cloning
  Sequencing primers: 5′ TGATAGAGTTTGTCCTCCCTATCAG; 3′ TCCATATGCACCTTGACACG
Resource information
  A portion of this plasmid was derived from a plasmid made by: CP000480.1
Terms and licenses: Academic/Nonprofit Terms; Industry Terms: Not Available to Industry
Depositor comments: 5' cloning site: AseI (destroyed), 3' cloning site: HindIII (not destroyed)
How to cite: pMSR:MSMEG_0791:Dendra was a gift from Keith Derbyshire & Joseph Wade (Addgene plasmid # 174917 ; http://n2t.net/addgene:174917 ; RRID:Addgene_174917)
