[The description below was written by a language model from this plasmid's Addgene catalogue record and pLannotate feature annotations shown in this document.]
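Description:
pMSR:MSMEG_0791:Dendra is a bacterial expression plasmid built on the pMSR:Dendra backbone. It is a shuttle-type vector that replicates in E. coli and integrates into the mycobacterial chromosome. In E. coli it is maintained at high copy from a ColE1/pUC-type origin. Selection in both hosts relies on the aac(3)IV apramycin resistance gene. The annotated 5,882-nt sequence carries the mycobacteriophage L5 integrase gene (spanning the numbering origin) together with adjacent L5 sequence. This arrangement lets the plasmid insert by site-specific recombination at the L5 attachment site, giving stable single-copy integration rather than episomal replication in mycobacteria.

The payload is the Mycobacterium smegmatis open reading frame MSMEG_0791, introduced by ligation-independent cloning. The feature table does not annotate the gene itself, but it presumably occupies the unannotated interval between the promoter region and Dendra2. The record gives no function for the gene. It is fused at its C terminus through a Gly-Ala linker to Dendra2, a green-to-red photoconvertible fluorescent protein, followed by a single FLAG epitope.

Expression in mycobacteria is driven by the pmycTetO promoter. The two short hits labelled as TRE promoter fragments most likely reflect its tet operator sequences rather than any mammalian element. These operators would allow tetracycline-responsive regulation where a Tet repressor is present. A T7 promoter immediately downstream and a T7 terminator fragment after the tag permit T7 polymerase-driven expression of the same fusion in E. coli.

The stated purpose is a C-terminal fluorescent fusion. The construct belongs to a systematic mycobacterial resource collection and is suited to localising the protein in live cells, with the FLAG tag available for immunodetection or purification.
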