Features (pLannotate 1.2.2; 13 found; start..end, strand, type, name):
    278..382     -  CDS            32 (fragment): VG32_BPML5 - Protein predicted: Swiss-Prot protein existence level 4. From Mycobacterium phage L5 (Mycobacteriophage L5).
    438..542     +  CDS            Y4104_STRCO (fragment): Protein inferred from homology: Swiss-Prot protein existence level 3. From Streptomyces coelicolor (strain ATCC BAA-471 / A3(2) / M145).
    600..619     +  promoter       tight TRE promoter (fragment): Tet-responsive promoter PTight, consisting of seven tet operator sequences followed by the minimal CMV promoter
    626..643     +  promoter       tight TRE promoter (fragment): Tet-responsive promoter PTight, consisting of seven tet operator sequences followed by the minimal CMV promoter
    657..675     +  promoter       T7 promoter: promoter for bacteriophage T7 RNA polymerase
   1714..2400    +  CDS            Dendra2: Dendra2 is a photoconvertible green fluorescent protein published in 2006, derived from Dendronephthya sp.. It has high acid sensitivity.
   2440..2460    +  CDS            FLAG (fragment): FLAG® epitope tag, followed by an enterokinase cleavage site
   2469..2511    +  terminator     T7 terminator (fragment): transcription terminator for bacteriophage T7 RNA polymerase
   2717..3517    +  CDS            ApmR: aminoglycoside 3-N-acetyltransferase type IV ; aac(3)IV; confers resistance to apramycin (Paget and Davies, 1996)
   3584..3601    -  misc_feature   MCS (fragment): pBluescript multiple cloning site
   3642..4230    +  rep_origin     ori: high-copy-number ColE1/pMB1/pBR322/pUC origin of replication
   4398..4426    +  misc_feature   MCS (fragment): pUC18/19 multiple cloning site
   4986..216     +  CDS            33 (across the origin): VINT_BPML5 - Also known as int. Protein inferred from homology: Swiss-Prot protein existence level 3. Integrase is necessary for integration of the phage into the host genome by site-specific recombination. From Mycobacterium phage L5 (Mycobacteriophage L5).
>Addgene plasmid #174917 | pMSR:MSMEG_0791:Dendra | addgene full sequence | sequence record 345904 | Addgene NGS Result
AAGCGTGGCTACGCCAAGATCGGTCGGCCGGAACTCCGCATCCACGACCTCCGCGCTGTCGGCGCTACGT
TCGCCGCTCAGGCAGGTGCGACGACCAAGGAGCTGATGGCCCGTCTCGGTCACACGACTCCTAGGATGGC
GATGAAGTACCAGATGGCGTCTGAGGCCCGCGACGAGGCTATCGCTGAGGCGATGTCCAAGCTGGCCAAG
ACCTCCTGAAACGCAAAAAGCCCCCCTCCCAAGGACACTGAGTCCTAAAGAGGGGGGTTTCTTGTCAGTA
CGCGAAGAACCACGCCTGGCCGCGAGCGCCAGCACCGCCGCTCTGTGCGGAGACCTGGGCACCAGCCCCG
CCGCCGCCAGGAGCATTGCCGTTCCCGCCAGAAATCTAGACGGTGACCACAACGCGCCCGCTTTGATCGG
GGACGTCGAAATATTGGATCGTCGGCACCGTCACGGCCGTGGGAGGCGGCACGATCCGCGACGTGATGAT
CGGCCGCATCCCCACGGTGCTGCGCAGTGAGCTCTACGCCATCCCGGCGTTGATCTGTGCGTTCGCACGC
ACAGGCCCGGTGTGAGAAGGGTCTCTGACGAGCGGGAGAACTCCCTATCAGTGATAGAGTTTGTCCTCCC
TATCAGTGATAGATAGGCTTAAGGAGTAATACGACTCACTATAGGGAGAAGGAGGCCATTATGACACGTA
CGGTCGCCGTCATCGGCGGTGGCGTCATCGGGCTGTCCGTCGCGCGACGCGCAGCGCTCGACGGGTGGAC
GGTGCGCCTGCACTGCACCACCGAGCGCGGCGCGTCGTGGGTGGCCGGCGGCATGCTGGCGCCCCACAGC
GAAGGCTGGCCCGGTGAGGAGCAGTTGCTCCAGCTGGGGCTGGAATCGCTGCGGTTGTGGCACTCCGGGT
TTCTCGACGGCCTGCCCGAGAAGGTGGTGACCGCGCGGGAATCGCTCGTGGTGGCGGTGGACCGCGCCGA
CGCCGCCGATTTGCGCACTGTTGCCGAGTGGCTTGCCGCCCAGGGCCATCCGGTCGAGTTCACCACCGCC
GCCCGTGATGTGGAACCTTTGCTGGCTCAAGGTATTCGGCACGGATTCCGCGCGACGACAGAGCTGGCGG
TGGACAACCGCGGGGTGGTCGACGCGCTGGCCGCGCACTGCGAGCGGTTGGCCGTGCGGTGGGCGGGGCA
GGTCGACGACCTCGCCGATGTCGACGCCGACGCCGTGGTGATCGCCAACGGCATCGACGCGCCGCGGCTG
TGGCCGGACCTGCCGGTACGCCCGGTCAAGGGTGAGGTGCTGCGGCTGCGGTGGCGCAAGGGTTGTATGC
CGGTGCCGCAGCGCGTGATCCGCGCCCGTGTGCACGGCAGGCAGGTGTACCTGGTGCCCCGCGCCGACGG
CGTGGTGGTCGGTGCCACGCAGTACGAGCACGGCCGCGACACCGCACCGGTGGTCAGCGGCGTGCGGGAT
CTGCTGGAGGACGCCTGCGCGGTGATGCCCGCGCTGGGGGAGTACGAACTGGCCGAGATCGCGGCCGGGC
TGCGGCCGATGACGCCGGACGGTTTGCCCGTCGTGGAACGTGTCGACGAGCGCACCGTGGTCGCCGTCGG
GCACGGACGGAACGGATTTCTGTTGGCGCCGTGGACCGCTGAGCGGGTCGCGGCAGAACTCGAAGTGGGT
GTGGGAGCGAAAAAGCTTGGTGCGGCCGCGGGCAACACGCCTGGCATCAATCTGATCAAGGAGGACATGC
GTGTCAAGGTGCATATGGAGGGCAACGTGAACGGTCACGCCTTCGTGATCGAGGGGGAGGGTAAGGGTAA
GCCTTACGAAGGGACCCAGACCGCCAACCTCACCGTCAAGGAGGGCGCCCCTCTCCCATTCTCGTACGAT
ATCCTCACTACCGCGGTGCATTACGGGAACCGCGTGTTCACCAAGTACCCCGAGGATATCCCTGACTACT
TCAAGCAGAGCTTCCCGGAGGGATACTCCTGGGAGCGGACGATGACCTTCGAAGACAAGGGTATCTGTAC
GATCCGCAGCGACATCTCGCTGGAAGGGGACTGTTTCTTCCAGAACGTCCGTTTCAAGGGGACCAACTTT
CCGCCGAACGGCCCGGTCATGCAGAAGAAGACCCTCAAGTGGGAGCCGAGCACGGAGAAGCTGCACGTTC
GGGACGGCCTCCTGGTCGGCAACATCAACATGGCGCTGCTGCTGGAAGGCGGCGGCCACTACCTATGCGA
CTTCAAGACCACGTACAAAGCGAAGAAGGTCGTCCAGCTGCCCGACGCGCACTTCGTGGACCACCGCATC
GAAATCCTGGGGAACGATTCGGACTACAACAAGGTCAAGTTGTACGAGCACGCTGTGGCACGCTATAGCC
CGCTCCCGTCGCAGGTCTGGTTCGAAGGCGGCGGCGGGGAGAACCTGTATTTCCAGGACTACAAGGACGA
CGACGACAAGTGATTTAAATAACCCCTTGGGGCCTCTAAACGGGTCTTGAGGGGTTTTTTGTTAACTAGC
GTACGATCGAATTCCTGCAGCTCACGGTAACTGATGCCGTATTTGCAGTACCAGCGTACGGCCCACAGAA
TGATGTCACGCTGAAAATGCCGGCCTTTGAATGGGTTCATGTGCAGCTCCATCAGCAAAAGGGGATGATA
AGTTTATCACCACCGACTATTTGCAACAGTGCCGTTGATCGTGCTATGATCGACTGATGTCATCAGCGGT
GGAGTGCAATGTCGTGCAATACGAATGGCGAAAAGCCGAGCTCATCGGTCAGCTTCTCAACCTTGGGGTT
ACCCCCGGCGGTGTGCTGCTGGTCCACAGCTCCTTCCGTAGCGTCCGGCCCCTCGAAGATGGGCCACTTG
GACTGATCGAGGCCCTGCGTGCTACGCTGGGTCCGGGAGGGACGCTCGTCATGCCCTCGTGGTCAGGTCT
GGACGACGAGCCGTTCGATCCTGCCACGTCGCCCGTTACACCGGACCTTGGAGTTGTCTCTGACACATTC
TGGCGCCTGCCAAATGTAAAGCGCAGCGCCCATCCATTTGCCTTTGCGGCAGCGGGGCCACAGGCAGAGC
AGATCATCTCTGATCCATTGCCCCTGCCACCTTACTCGCCTGCAAGCCCGGTCGCCCGTGTCCATGAACT
CGATGGGCAGGTACTTCTCCTCGGCGTGGGACACGATGCCAACACGACGCTGCATCTTGCCGAGTTGATG
GCAAAGGTTCCCTATGGGGTGCCGAGACACTGCACCATTCTTCAGGATGGCAAGTTGGTACGCGTCGATT
ATCTCGAGAATGACCACTGCTGTGAGCGCTTTGCCTTGGCGGACAGGTGGCTCAAGGAGAAGAGCCTTCA
GAAGGAAGGTCCAGTCGGTCATGCCTTTGCTCGGTTGATCCGCTCCCGCGACATTGTGGCGACAGCCCTG
GGTCAACTGGGCCGAGATCCGTTGATCTTCCTGCATCCGCCAGAGGCGGGATGCGAAGAATGCGATGCCG
CTCGCCAGTCGATTGGCTGAGCTCATGAGCGGAGAACGAGATGACGTTGGAGGGGCAAGGTCGCGCTGAT
TGCTGGGGCAACACGGGGGATCCACTAGTTCCATGAGCGTCAGACCCCGTAGAAAAGATCAAAGGATCTT
CTTGAGATCCTTTTTTTCTGCGCGTAATCTGCTGCTTGCAAACAAAAAAACCACCGCTACCAGCGGTGGT
TTGTTTGCCGGATCAAGAGCTACCAACTCTTTTTCCGAAGGTAACTGGCTTCAGCAGAGCGCAGATACCA
AATACTGTCCTTCTAGTGTAGCCGTAGTTAGGCCACCACTTCAAGAACTCTGTAGCACCGCCTACATACC
TCGCTCTGCTAATCCTGTTACCAGTGGCTGCTGCCAGTGGCGATAAGTCGTGTCTTACCGGGTTGGACTC
AAGACGATAGTTACCGGATAAGGCGCAGCGGTCGGGCTGAACGGGGGGTTCGTGCACACAGCCCAGCTTG
GAGCGAACGACCTACACCGAACTGAGATACCTACAGCGTGAGCTATGAGAAAGCGCCACGCTTCCCGAGG
GGAGAAAGGCGGACAGGTATCCGGTAAGCGGCAGGGTCGGAACAGGAGAGCGCACGAGGGAGCTTCCAGG
GGGAAACGCCTGGTATCTTTATAGTCCTGTCGGGTTTCGCCACCTCTGACTTGAGCGTCGATTTTTGTGA
TGCTCGTCAGGGGGGCGGAGCCTATGGAAAAACGCCAGCAACGCGGCCTTTTTACGGTTCCTGGCCTTTT
GCTGGCCTTTTGCTCACATGTTCTTTCCTGCGTTATCCCCTGATTCTGTGGATAACCGTATTACCGCCTT
TGAGTGAGCTGATACCGCTCGCCGCAGCCGAACGACCGAGCGCAACGCGTGCGGCCGCGGTACCCGGGGA
TCCTCTAGAGTCGACCACCAAGGGCACCATCTCTGCTTGGGCCACCCCGTTGGCCGCAGCCAGCTCGCTG
AGAGCCGTGAACGACAGGGCGAACGCCAGCCCGCCGACGGCGAGGGTTCCGACCGCTGCAACTCCCGGTG
CAACCTTGTCCCGGTCTATTCTCTTCACTGCACCAGCTCCAATCTGGTGTGAATGCCCCTCGTCTGTTCG
CGCAGGCGGGGGGCTCTATTCGTTTGTCAGCATCGAAAGTAGCCAGATCAGGGATGCGTTGCAACCGCGT
ATGCCCAGGTCAGAAGAGTCGCACAAGAGTTGCAGACCCCTGGAAAGAAAAATGGCCAGAGGGCGAAAAC
ACCCTCTGACCAGCGGAGCGGGCGACGGGAATCGAACCCGCGTAGCTAGTTTGGAAGAATGGGTGTCTGC
CGACCACATATGGGCCGGTCAAGATAGGTTTTTACCCCCTCTCGGCTGCATCCTCTAAGTGGAAAGAAAT
TGCAGGTCGTAGAAGCGCGTTGAAGCCTGAGAGTTGCACAGGAGTTGCAACCCGGTAGCCTTGTTCACGA
CGAGAGGAGACCTAGTTGGCACGTCGCGGATGGGGATCGCTGAAGACTCAGCGCAGCGGGAGGATCCAAG
CCTCATACGTCAACCCGCAGGACGGTGTGAGGTACTACGCGCTGCAGACCTACGACAACAAGATGGACGC
CGAAGCCTGGCTCGCGGGCGAGAAGCGGCTCATCGAGATGGAGACCTGGACCCCTCCACAGGACCGGGCG
AAGAAGGCAGCCGCCAGCGCCATCACGCTGGAGGAGTACACCCGGAAGTGGCTCGTGGAGCGCGACCTCG
CAGACGGCACCAGGGATCTGTACAGCGGGCACGCGGAGCGCCGCATCTACCCGGTGCTAGGTGAAGTGGC
GGTCACAGAGATGACGCCAGCTCTGGTGCGTGCGTGGTGGGCCGGGATGGGTAGGAAGCACCCGACTGCC
CGCCGGCATGCCTACAACGTCCTCCGGGCGGTGATGAACACAGCGGTCGAGGACAAGCTGATCGCAGAGA
ACCCGTGCCGGATCGAGCAGAAGGCAGCCGATGAGCGCGACGTAGAGGCGCTGACGCCTGAGGAGCTGGA
CATCGTCGCCGCTGAGATCTTCGAGCACTACCGGATCGCGGCATACATCCTGGCGTGGACGAGCCTCCGG
TTCGGAGAGCTGATCGAGCTTCGCCGCAAGGACATCGTGGACGACGGCATGACGATGAAGCTCCGGGTGC
GCCGTGGCGCTTCCCGCGTGGGGAACAAGATCGTCGTTGGCAACGCCAAGACCGTCCGGTCGAAGCGTCC
TGTGACGGTTCCGCCTCACGTCGCGGAGATGATCCGAGCGCACATGAAGGACCGTACGAAGATGAACAAG
GGCCCCGAGGCATTCCTGGTGACCACGACGCAGGGCAACCGGCTGTCGAAGTCCGCGTTCACCAAGTCGC
TG
