>Addgene plasmid #174917 | pMSR:MSMEG_0791:Dendra | depositor partial sequence | sequence record 339311 | partial
ATGACACGTACGGTCGCCGTCATCGGCGGTGGCGTCATCGGGCTGTCCGTCGCGCGACGCGCAGCGCTCG
ACGGGTGGACGGTGCGCCTGCACTGCACCACCGAGCGCGGCGCGTCGTGGGTGGCCGGCGGCATGCTGGC
GCCCCACAGCGAAGGCTGGCCCGGTGAGGAGCAGTTGCTCCAGCTGGGGCTGGAATCGCTGCGGTTGTGG
CACTCCGGGTTTCTCGACGGCCTGCCCGAGAAGGTGGTGACCGCGCGGGAATCGCTCGTGGTGGCGGTGG
ACCGCGCCGACGCCGCCGATTTGCGCACTGTTGCCGAGTGGCTTGCCGCCCAGGGCCATCCGGTCGAGTT
CACCACCGCCGCCCGTGATGTGGAACCTTTGCTGGCTCAAGGTATTCGGCACGGATTCCGCGCGACGACA
GAGCTGGCGGTGGACAACCGCGGGGTGGTCGACGCGCTGGCCGCGCACTGCGAGCGGTTGGCCGTGCGGT
GGGCGGGGCAGGTCGACGACCTCGCCGATGTCGACGCCGACGCCGTGGTGATCGCCAACGGCATCGACGC
GCCGCGGCTGTGGCCGGACCTGCCGGTACGCCCGGTCAAGGGTGAGGTGCTGCGGCTGCGGTGGCGCAAG
GGTTGTATGCCGGTGCCGCAGCGCGTGATCCGCGCCCGTGTGCACGGCAGGCAGGTGTACCTGGTGCCCC
GCGCCGACGGCGTGGTGGTCGGTGCCACGCAGTACGAGCACGGCCGCGACACCGCACCGGTGGTCAGCGG
CGTGCGGGATCTGCTGGAGGACGCCTGCGCGGTGATGCCCGCGCTGGGGGAGTACGAACTGGCCGAGATC
GCGGCCGGGCTGCGGCCGATGACGCCGGACGGTTTGCCCGTCGTGGAACGTGTCGACGAGCGCACCGTGG
TCGCCGTCGGGCACGGACGGAACGGATTTCTGTTGGCGCCGTGGACCGCTGAGCGGGTCGCGGCAGAACT
CGAAGTGGGTGTGGGAGCGAAA
